>Addgene plasmid #14967 | pCMV5 Flag-Smad3 (220-425) | addgene partial sequence | sequence record 21546 | CMV-F 5'-CGCAAATGGGCGGTAGGCGTG-3'
AGCTCGTTTAGTGAACCGTCAGAATTGCAGTGACCATGGACTACAAGGACGACGATGACAAGGAATTCGA
GCCGGCCTTCTGGTGCTCCATCTCCTACTACGAGCTGAACCAGCGCGTCGGGGAGACATTCCACGCCTCG
CAGCCATCCATGACTGTGGATGGCTTCACCGACCCCTCCAATTCGGAGCGCTTCTGCCTAGGGCTGCTCT
CCAATGTCAACAGGAATGCAGCAGTGGAGCTGACACGGAGACACATCGGAAGAGGCGTGCGGCTCTACTA
CATCGGAGGGGAGGTCTTCGCAGAGTGCCTCAGTGACAGCGCTATTTTTGTCCAGTCTCCCAACTGTAAC
CAGCGCTATGGCTGGCACCCGGCCACCGTCTGCAAGATCCCACCAGGATGCAACCTGAAGATCTTCAACA
ACCAGGAGTTCGCTGCCCTCCTGGCCCAGTCGGTCAACCAGGGCTTTGAGGCTGTCTACCAGTTGACCCG
AATGTGCACCATCCGCATGAGCTTCGTCAAAGGCTGGGGAGCGGAGTACAGGAGACAGACTGTGACCAGT
ACCCCCTGCTGGATTGAGCTGCACCTGAATGGGCCTTTGCAGTGGCTTGACAAGGTCCTCACCCAGATGG
GCTCCCCAAGCATCCGCTGTTCCAGTGTGTCTTAGGGATCCCGGGTGGCATCCCTGTGACCCCTCCCCAG
TGCCTCTCCT
