[The description below was written by a language model from this plasmid's Addgene catalogue record.]
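Description:
pCMV5 Flag-Smad3 (220-425) is a mammalian expression plasmid built on the pCMV5 backbone (about 4.7 kb without insert). It carries a truncated fragment of human SMAD3 for transient expression in cultured mammalian cells. In bacteria it is maintained as a high-copy plasmid under ampicillin selection. The record lists no mammalian selection marker and includes no feature table, so details of the origin of replication, polyadenylation signal and other backbone elements are not stated. The backbone name and the use of a CMV forward sequencing primer indicate that the insert sits downstream of a cytomegalovirus promoter, which gives strong constitutive transcription in most mammalian cell lines.

The insert is a 618 bp fragment encoding amino acids 220 to 425 of SMAD3, cloned between EcoRI and BamHI sites that both remain intact, so the fragment can be excised or transferred to another vector. A Flag epitope is fused to the N terminus, which allows detection by immunoblotting and recovery by immunoprecipitation with anti-Flag antibodies. From general knowledge of Smad proteins, this span runs to the C terminus of SMAD3 and corresponds roughly to the C-terminal MH2 domain, which mediates protein-protein interactions, while the N-terminal DNA-binding MH1 domain and most of the linker are absent.

The associated publication concerns Smad cofactors that link TGF-beta receptor signalling to repression of c-myc. A deletion construct of this kind is typically used to map which region of SMAD3 binds partner proteins, although the record does not describe the specific experiments.
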