Addgene plasmid #14967: pCMV5 Flag-Smad3 (220-425)
Depositing lab: Joan Massague. Publication: E2F4/5 and p107 as Smad cofactors linking the TGFbeta receptor to c-myc repression. Chen CR, Kang Y, Siegel PM, Massague J. Cell. 2002 Jul 12. 110(1):19-32. 10.1016/S0092-8674(02)00801-2 PubMed 12150994.
Backbone
  Vector backbone: pCMV5
  Backbone size w/o insert (bp): 4700
  Vector type: Mammalian Expression
Growth in bacteria
  Bacterial resistance: Ampicillin, 100 μg/mL
  Growth temperature: 37°C
  Growth strain: DH5alpha
  Copy number: High Copy
Gene/Insert
  Gene/Insert name: Smad3
  Species: H. sapiens (human)
  Insert size (bp): 618
  Mutation: aa 220-425
  Entrez Gene: SMAD3 (a.k.a. HSPC193, HsT17436, JV15-2, LDS1C, LDS3, MADH3, hMAD-3, hSMAD3, mad3)
  Tag / fusion protein: Flag (N terminal on insert)
  Cloning method: Restriction Enzyme; 5′ cloning site EcoRI (not destroyed); 3′ cloning site BamHI (not destroyed)
  Sequencing primers: 5′ CMV Forward
Terms and licenses: Academic/Nonprofit Terms; Industry Terms: Not Available to Industry
Depositor comments: See author's map for more information.
How to cite: pCMV5 Flag-Smad3 (220-425) was a gift from Joan Massague (Addgene plasmid # 14967 ; http://n2t.net/addgene:14967 ; RRID:Addgene_14967)
